>Addgene plasmid #148809 | pT7-MS2-HA-HsHelz-E795QF1107V_AG | depositor full sequence | sequence record 291257 | Full Sequence
TAGTTATTAATAGTAATCAATTACGGGGTCATTAGTTCATAGCCCATATATGGAGTTCCGCGTTACATAA
CTTACGGTAAATGGCCCGCCTGGCTGACCGCCCAACGACCCCCGCCCATTGACGTCAATAATGACGTATG
TTCCCATAGTAACGCCAATAGGGACTTTCCATTGACGTCAATGGGTGGAGTATTTACGGTAAACTGCCCA
CTTGGCAGTACATCAAGTGTATCATATGCCAAGTACGCCCCCTATTGACGTCAATGACGGTAAATGGCCC
GCCTGGCATTATGCCCAGTACATGACCTTATGGGACTTTCCTACTTGGCAGTACATCTACGTATTAGTCA
TCGCTATTACCATGGTGATGCGGTTTTGGCAGTACATCAATGGGCGTGGATAGCGGTTTGACTCACGGGG
ATTTCCAAGTCTCCACCCCATTGACGTCAATGGGAGTTTGTTTTGGCACCAAAATCAACGGGACTTTCCA
AAATGTCGTAACAACTCCGCCCCATTGACGCAAATGGGCGGTAGGCGTGTACGGTGGGAGGTCTATATAA
GCAGAGCTCTCTGGCTAACTAGAGAACCCACTGCTTACTGGCTTATCGAAATTAATACGACTCACTATAG
GGAGACCCAAGCTCTAGCGCTACCGGTCGCCACCATGGCTTCTAACTTTACTCAGTTCGTTCTCGTCGAC
AATGGCGGAACTGGCGACGTGACTGTCGCCCCAAGCAACTTCGCTAACGGGGTCGCTGAATGGATCAGCT
CTAACTCGCGATCACAGGCTTACAAAGTAACCTGTAGCGTTCGTCAGAGCTCTGCGCAGAATCGCAAATA
CACCATCAAAGTCGAGGTGCCTAAAGTGGCAACCCAGACTGTTGGTGGTGAAGAGCTTCCTGTAGCCGGA
TGGAGATCTTACTTAAATATGGAACTAACCATTCCAATTTTCGCCACGAATTCCGACTGCGAGCTTATTG
TTAAGGCAATGCAAGGTCTCCTAAAAGATGGAAACCCGATTCCCTCGGCCATCGCGGCCAACTCCGGCAT
CTACGGAGGTGGAGGTGGATCTGGTGGATCTCCTCCACATATGGCTTACCCATACGATGTTCCAGATTAC
GCTCCTCCATCTCGAGCTCAAGCTTCGAATTCTGCAGTCGACGGTACCGCGGATATGGAAGACAGAAGAG
CTGAAAAGTCATGTGAACAAGCATGTGAATCACTTAAGAGGCAGGACTATGAAATGGCCCTCAAGCACTG
CACAGAGGCCCTTCTTTCTCTTGGCCAGTACTCCATGGCAGACTTCACAGGGCCTTGTCCATTGGAAATA
GAACGCATCAAAATCGAGAGTCTTCTCTACAGAATTGCCTCATTTTTGCAACTGAAAAATTATGTGCAAG
CTGATGAAGATTGTAGACATGTGCTGGGAGAAGGACTGGCCAAGGGAGAAGATGCCTTTCGGGCAGTGCT
TTGCTGCATGCAGCTGAAAGGGAAGCTCCAACCTGTATCCACCATTCTTGCCAAGTCACTCACAGGAGAG
TCCCTGAATGGGATGGTAACAAAGGATTTGACAAGACTAAAAACACTTCTCTCAGAAACAGAGACAGCAA
CTAGTAACGCCCTCTCTGGATATCACGTGGAAGACTTAGATGAGGGGTCTTGTAATGGTTGGCATTTCCG
CCCACCACCTAGGGGAATCACAAGCAGCGAGGAATATACTTTGTGTAAAAGATTTTTAGAACAAGGAATC
TGTAGGTATGGTGCCCAGTGTACTTCAGCACATTCCCAGGAAGAACTAGCAGAATGGCAGAAAAGATATG
CTTCACGGCTGATAAAATTGAAACAGCAAAATGAGAATAAACAGCTCTCAGGCAGTTACATGGAAACCTT
GATAGAAAAGTGGATGAATTCATTGTCTCCTGAGAAAGTGCTTAGTGAATGTATAGAAGGAGTAAAGGTA
GAGCACAATCCTGACCTGTCAGTTACTGTCAGCACCAAAAAATCCCACCAGACATGGACCTTTGCTCTCA
CTTGTAAGCCTGCAAGAATGCTGTATCGTGTAGCATTGCTTTATGATGCTCATCGTCCTCATTTTAGTAT
CATTGCAATATCTGCCGGAGATAGTACTACCCAGGTATCACAAGAAGTCCCAGAAAACTGTCAAGAATGG
ATAGGAGGAAAGATGGCCCAAAATGGATTAGATCATTACGTGTATAAAGTCGGGATAGCATTTAACACAG
AAATATTTGGAACTTTTCGCCAAACCATAGTTTTCGACTTTGGATTGGAACCAGTACTCATGCAAAGAGT
AATGATTGATGCAGCTTCTACAGAAGATCTCGAATACCTGATGCATGCAAAACAGCAGCTAGTAACCACA
GCTAAACGTTGGGATTCTTCCTCTAAGACTATTATAGATTTTGAACCTAATGAAACTACTGATTTGGAGA
AGAGCCTTCTTATCAGATACCAAATTCCCCTCTCTGCTGACCAGCTATTTACTCAGTCCGTTTTAGACAA
ATCATTGACCAAGAGCAACTATCAGTCACGGTTACATGACCTTCTTTATATTGAGGAGATAGCCCAGTAT
AAAGAAATCAGCAAGTTCAACCTTAAAGTGCAATTGCAGATTCTGGCAAGCTTCATGCTCACTGGTGTTT
CTGGAGGTGCAAAGTATGCTCAGAATGGACAACTTTTTGGTCGCTTTAAGCTTACTGAAACACTTTCTGA
AGATACTTTGGCTGGACGACTGGTGATGACCAAAGTCAATGCTGTTTATTTATTACCAGTCCCTAAACAG
AAGTTAGTACAGACCCAGGGAACCAAAGAGAAGGTTTATGAAGCTACTATTGAAGAAAAAACAAAGGAAT
ATATATTTTTAAGGCTATCTAGGGAATGCTGTGAAGAACTTAATCTTCGGCCTGACTGTGACACACAGGT
TGAACTTCAGTTTCAATTAAATCGATTACCCCTCTGTGAAATGCACTATGCACTAGACAGGATCAAGGAC
AATGGGGTTTTGTTTCCAGACATCAGTATGACTCCCACCATACCATGGAGTCCTAACAGACAATGGGATG
AACAGTTGGATCCTCGACTAAATGCAAAACAGAAAGAGGCTGTTCTGGCCATTACCACTCCACTTGCAAT
CCAGCTGCCGCCTGTGCTTATCATCGGACCCTATGGGACAGGCAAAACGTTCACTCTAGCTCAGGCTGTC
AAACATATTCTGCAGCAACAGGAGACTAGGATTCTCATTTGCACCCATTCTAATAGTGCTGCTGATCTCT
ACATAAAGGATTATTTACATCCATATGTAGAAGCAGGCAATCCCCAGGCAAGACCTCTCAGGGTATATTT
CAGAAATCGCTGGGTAAAGACTGTCCACCCAGTTGTGCATCAGTACTGTTTGATCTCAAGCGCACATTCC
ACCTTTCAGATGCCCCAGAAAGAAGATATTCTTAAACATCGAGTGGTGGTTGTTACCTTGAATACTTCCC
AGTACCTCTGTCAGTTGGACCTTGAACCTGGGTTTTTTACACACATTCTATTAGATCAAGCTGCCCAGGC
CATGGAGTGTGAAACCATTATGCCTCTAGCATTAGCAACTCAAAACACTCGGATTGTCTTGGCTGGTGAT
CACATGCAGCTCAGTCCTTTTGTTTACAGCGAGTTTGCCAGGGAGAGAAACCTTCACGTTTCATTACTTG
ACCGACTCTATGAGCATTACCCTGCTGAGTTCCCATGTAGGATTCTCCTGTGTGAGAACTACCGCTCCCA
TGAAGCTATCATCAATTATACCTCTGAGCTTTTCTATGAGGGCAAACTGATGGCCAGTGGGAAGCAGCCA
GCACACAAAGATTTCTACCCACTAACTTTCTTTACAGCACGAGGAGAAGATGTACAAGAAAAAAATAGCA
CAGCTTTTTATAATAATGCAGAGGTGTTTGAAGTGGTGGAACGTGTAGAAGAGTTAAGAAGGAAGTGGCC
AGTAGCGTGGGGGAAGTTAGATGATGGCAGTATTGGTGTGGTGACTCCATATGCTGATCAAGTGTTTAGA
ATACGTGCTGAACTTCGAAAAAAGAGATTATCTGATGTTAATGTAGAAAGGGTGCTAAATGTTCAAGGAA
AGCAATTCAGAGTTTTGTTTCTTAGCACAGTACGTACAAGACATACTTGTAAACATAAACAGACACCAAT
TAAAAAGAAAGAGCAACTTCTGGAAGATTCCACAGAGGACTTAGATTATGGTTTTTTATCTAACTACAAG
CTTCTCAATACTGCCATCACAAGAGCACAATCCCTGGTTGCTGTGGTGGGTGATCCCATTGCTCTGTGCT
CTATTGGAAGATGCAGGAAATTTTGGGAACGGTTTATTGCCCTGTGTCATGAAAACAGTAGCCTACATGG
AATCACTTTTGAACAGATCAAAGCCCAGTTAGAGGCTTTAGAACTAAAGAAGACATATGTGTTGAATCCG
CTGGCACCTGAAGTTATCCCCCGGGCTCTAAGACTGCAGCATTCAGGAAGTACCAACAAACAGCAGCAAT
CACCACCCAAGGGGAAAAGTCTTCATCATACCCAGAATGATCACTTCCAGAATGATGGAATTGTTCAGCC
CAATCCTTCTGTACTTATTGGCAATCCTATTAGAGCATATACTCCTCCACCCCCTCTTGGACCTCACCCA
AATTTGGGAAAATCTCCAAGCCCTGTTCAAAGAATAGATCCTCACACTGGGACAAGTATTCTTTATGTAC
CTGCTGTCTATGGAGGGAATGTAGTTATGTCGGTGCCTTTACCTGTACCATGGACAGGATACCAGGGTAG
GTTTGCAGTTGATCCTCGAATTATTACACATCAGGCAGCAATGGCCTATAACATGAACCTATTACAGACA
CATGGACGAGGATCTCCTATTCCTTATGGCCTTGGACATCACCCACCTGTCACCATAGGCCAGCCACAAA
ATCAGCATCAGGAGAAGGATCAACATGAGCAAAATCGAAATGGTAAAAGTGATACAAATAATTCCGGACC
TGAAATTAATAAGATTCGAACACCAGAGAAAAAGCCAACAGAACCAAAACAGGTTGATTTGGAATCAAAT
CCACAGAACAGAAGTCCTGAATCACGTCCTAGTGTTGTTTATCCCAGTACCAAATTTCCTCGCAAAGATA
ATCTCAACCCAAGACACATAAATCTTCCCCTTCCTGCTCCCCACGCACAGTATGCAATCCCTAATCGCCA
CTTTCATCCCCTTCCCCAGCTACCAAGACCACCCTTTCCAATTCCACAGCAGCACACCTTGTTAAATCAG
CAGCAGAATAATTTGCCTGAACAACCAAATCAGATACCACCTCAGCCAAATCAGGTAGTCCAGCAGCAAA
GTCAGTTGAATCAGCAGCCTCAGCAGCCACCTCCTCAGCTTTCTCCTGCATATCAGGCGGGACCCAACAA
TGCTTTTTTTAATAGTGCAGTTGCTCATCGGCCACAGTCTCCTCCTGCAGAAGCTGTAATTCCGGAGCAG
CAGCCCCCTCCCATGCTGCAAGAAGGCCACAGTCCTCTGAGAGCCATTGCACAACCCGGCCCCATTCTTC
CTTCACATCTGAATAGCTTCATTGATGAGAACCCCTCGGGATTACCTATAGGGGAGGCTTTAGATCGTAT
ACATGGGAGTGTCGCTCTGGAAACATTAAGGCAGCAGCAGGCACGGTTCCAGCAGTGGAGCGAGCATCAT
GCCTTTCTCAGTCAGGGCAGCGTTCCATACCCACACCATCACCATCCTCACCTCCAGCATCTTCCTCAGC
CGCCCCTGGGATTACATCAGCCGCCAGTGAGGGCAGACTGGAAGCTCACCAGCAGTGCCGAAGATGAAGT
GGAGACCACATACTCAAGGTTTCAAGACTTAATCAGAGAACTGTCTCATCGTGATCAAAGTGAAACACGG
GAACTAGCTGAAATGCCACCACCTCAATCAAGACTTTTGCAATATAGACAAGTACAGAGTAGAAGCCCAC
CAGCAGTCCCATCTCCCCCATCCAGTACAGACCACAGTAGCCACTTTTCTAACTTTAATGATAACAGCAG
AGACATTGAAGTAGCCAGCAACCCAGCATTTCCACAGCGCCTCCCACCCCAGATATTCAACTCACCTTTC
TCGTTGCCATCTGAACACCTTGCCCCTCCTCCCTTGAAATACCTGGCACCTGATGGAGCATGGACTTTTG
CTAACTTGCAACAGAATCACCTAATGGGGCCAGGTTTTCCCTATGGCCTACCTCCATTGCCTCACAGGCC
ACCGCAGAACCCTTTTGTACAAATACAGAATCATCAACATGCTATTGGTCAAGAGCCATTTCACCCATTG
TCATCTCGAACAGTATCTTCTTCTTCGCTCCCTAGCTTAGAAGAGTATGAGCCCAGAGGACCTGGTCGGC
CCTTGTACCAAAGAAGAATCTCATCTAGCTCAGTTCAACCTTGTTCTGAAGAAGTAAGCACTCCTCAAGA
CAGTCTGGCTCAGTGTAAAGAGCTTCAGGACCACAGTAACCAATCTTCTTTCAACTTTTCATCCCCGGAG
TCCTGGGTAAACACCACCTCATCTACTCCTTATCAGAACATTCCGTGCAATGGATCCAGCAGGACAGCTC
AGCCCAGAGAGTTGATAGCGCCACCCAAGACTGTCAAACCCCCTGAGGATCAACTGAAGTCGGAGAACCT
CGAGGTGTCCAGTTCCTTCAACTACAGTGTGCTGCAGCATCTTGGCCAGTTTCCACCCCTTATGCCTAAC
AAGCAGATCGCGGAGTCGGCCAATAGCAGTAGCCCCCAGAGCTCTGCGGGGGGCAAGCCCGCCATGTCCT
ATGCCAGCGCTCTGCGGGCCCCTCCAAAGCCCAGGCCCCCTCCTGAGCAGGCCAAGAAGAGTAGCGACCC
TCTGTCTCTCTTCCAGGAACTGAGCCTAGGGAGCTCATCTGGCAGCAATGGCTTTTACTCATATTTTAAA
TAATCTAGATAACTGATCATAATCAGCCATACCACATTTGTAGAGGTTTTACTTGCTTTAAAAAACCTCC
CACACCTCCCCCTGAACCTGAAACATAAAATGAATGCAATTGTTGTTGTTAACTTGTTTATTGCAGCTTA
TAATGGTTACAAATAAAGCAATAGCATCACAAATTTCACAAATAAAGCATTTTTTTCACTGCATTCTAGT
TGTGGTTTGTCCAAACTCATCAATGTATCTTAACGCGTAAATTGTAAGCGTTAATATTTTGTTAAAATTC
GCGTTAAATTTTTGTTAAATCAGCTCATTTTTTAACCAATAGGCCGAAATCGGCAAAATCCCTTATAAAT
CAAAAGAATAGACCGAGATAGGGT
[37 nt withheld, positions 7375-7411]
AAAGAACGTGGACTCCAACGTCAAAGG
[49 nt withheld, positions 7439-7487]
T
[91 nt withheld, positions 7489-7579]
G
[124 nt withheld, positions 7581-7704]
CAGGTGGCACTTTTCGGGGAAATGTGCGCGGAACCCCTATTTGTTTATTTTTCTAAATACATTCAAATAT
GTATCCGCTCATGAGACAATAACCCTGATAAATGCTTCAATAATATTGAAAAAGGAAGAGTCCTGAGGCG
GAAAGAACCAGCTGTGGAATGTGTGTCAGTTAGGGTGTGGAAAGTCCCCAGGCTCCCCAGCAGGCAGAAG
TATGCAAAGCATGCATCTCAATTAGTCAGCAACCAGGTGTGGAAAGTCCCCAGGCTCCCCAGCAGGCAGA
AGTATGCAAAGCATGCATCTCAATTAGTCAGCAACCATAGTCCCGCCCCTAACTCCGCCCATCCCGCCCC
TAACTCCGCCCAGTTCCGCCCATTCTCCGCCCCATGGCTGACTAATTTTTTTTATTTATGCAGAGGCCGA
GGCCGCCTCGGCCTCTGAGCTATTCCAGAAGTAGTGAGGAGGCTTTTTTGGAGGCCTAGGCTTTTGCAAA
GATCGATCAAGAGACAGGATGAGGATCGTTTCGCATGATTGAACAAGATGGATTGCACGCAGGTTCTCCG
GCCGCTTGGGTGGAGAGGCTATTCGGCTATGACTGGGCACAACAGACAATCGGCTGCTCTGATGCCGCCG
TGTTCCGGCTGTCAGCGCAGGGGCGCCCGGTTCTTTTTGTCAAGACCGACCTGTCCGGTGCCCTGAATGA
ACTGCAAGACGAGGCAGCGCGGCTATCGTGGCTGGCCACGACGGGCGTTCCTTGCGCAGCTGTGCTCGAC
GTTGTCACTGAAGCGGGAAGGGACTGGCTGCTATTGGGCGAAGTGCCGGGGCAGGATCTCCTGTCATCTC
ACCTTGCTCCTGCCGAGAAAGTATCCATCATGGCTGATGCAATGCGGCGGCTGCATACGCTTGATCCGGC
TACCTGCCCATTCGACCACCAAGCGAAACATCGCATCGAGCGAGCACGTACTCGGATGGAAGCCGGTCTT
GTCGATCAGGATGATCTGGACGAAGAGCATCAGGGGCTCGCGCCAGCCGAACTGTTCGCCAGGCTCAAGG
CGAGCATGCCCGACGGCGAGGATCTCGTCGTGACCCATGGCGATGCCTGCTTGCCGAATATCATGGTGGA
AAATGGCCGCTTTTCTGGATTCATCGACTGTGGCCGGCTGGGTGTGGCGGACCGCTATCAGGACATAGCG
TTGGCTACCCGTGATATTGCTGAAGAGCTTGGCGGCGAATGGGCTGACCGCTTCCTCGTGCTTTACGGTA
TCGCCGCTCCCGATTCGCAGCGCATCGCCTTCTATCGCCTTCTTGACGAGTTCTTCTGAGCGGGACTCTG
GGGTTCGAAATGACCGACCAAGCGACGCCCAACCTGCCATCACGAGATTTCGATTCCACCGCCGCCTTCT
ATGAAAGGTTGGGCTTCGGAATCGTTTTCCGGGACGCCGGCTGGATGATCCTCCAGCGCGGGGATCTCAT
GCTGGAGTTCTTCGCCCACCCTAGGGGGAGGCTAACTGAAACACGGAAGGAGACAATACCGGAAGGAACC
CGCGCTATGACGGCAATAAAAAGACAGAATAAAACGCACGGTGTTGGGTCGTTTGTTCATAAACGCGGGG
TTCGGTCCCAGGGCTGGCACTCTGTCGATACCCCACCGAGACCCCATTGGGGCCAATACGCCCGCGTTTC
TTCCTTTTCCCCACCCCACCCCCCAAGTTCGGGTGAAGGCCCAGGGCTCGCAGCCAACGTCGGGGCGGCA
GGCCCTGCCATAGCCTCAGGTTACTCATATATACTTTAGATTGATTTAAAACTTCATTTTTAATTTAAAA
GGATCTAGGTGAAGATCCTTTTTGATAATCTCATGACCAAAATCCCTTAACGTGAGTTTTCGTTCCACTG
AGCGTCAGACCCCGTAGAAAAGATCAAAGGATCTTCTTGAGATCCTTTTTTTCTGCGCGTAATCTGCTGC
TTGCAAACAAAAAAACCACCGCTACCAGCGGTGGTTTGTTTGCCGGATCAAGAGCTACCAACTCTTTTTC
CGAAGGTAACTGGCTTCAGCAGAGCGCAGATACCAAATACTGTCCTTCTAGTGTAGCCGTAGTTAGGCCA
CCACTTCAAGAACTCTGTAGCACCGCCTACATACCTCGCTCTGCTAATCCTGTTACCAGTGGCTGCTGCC
AGTGGCGATAAGTCGTGTCTTACCGGGTTGGACTCAAGACGATAGTTACCGGATAAGGCGCAGCGGTCGG
GCTGAACGGGGGGTTCGTGCACACAGCCCAGCTTGGAGCGAACGACCTACACCGAACTGAGATACCTACA
GCGTGAGCTATGAGAAAGCGCCACGCTTCCCGAAGGGAGAAAGGCGGACAGGTATCCGGTAAGCGGCAGG
GTCGGAACAGGAGAGCGCACGAGGGAGCTTCCAGGGGGAAACGCCTGGTATCTTTATAGTCCTGTCGGGT
TTCGCCACCTCTGACTTGAGCGTCGATTTTTGTGATGCTCGTCAGGGGGGCGGAGCCTATGGAAAAACGC
CAGCAACGCGGCCTTTTTACGGTTCCTGGCCTTTTGCTGGCCTTTTGCTCACATGTTCTTTCCTGCGTTA
TCCCCTGATTCTGTGGATAACCGTATTACCGCCATGCAT
Features (pLannotate 1.2.2; 18 found; start..end, strand, type, name):
     61..364     +  enhancer       CMV enhancer: human cytomegalovirus immediate early enhancer
    365..568     +  promoter       CMV promoter: human cytomegalovirus (CMV) immediate early promoter
    564..597     +  LTR            5' LTR (truncated) (fragment): truncated 5' long terminal repeat (LTR) from HIV-1
    613..631     +  promoter       T7 promoter: promoter for bacteriophage T7 RNA polymerase
    668..1054    +  CDS            MS2: bacteriophage MS2 coat protein binds to a specific stem-loop structure in the viral RNA (Peabody, 1993)
   1097..1123    +  CDS            3xHA (fragment): three tandem HA epitope tags
   1129..1172    +  misc_feature   MCS (fragment): multiple cloning site
   1175..7000    +  CDS            HELZ: HELZ_HUMAN - Also known as DRHC, KIAA0054. Experimental evidence at protein level: Swiss-Prot protein existence level 1. May act as a helicase that plays a role in RNA metabolism in multiple tissues and organs within the developing embryo. From Homo sapiens (Human).
   7014..7098    +  CDS            large T antigen (fragment): large T antigen from SV40 (simian virus 40)
   7121..7242    +  polyA_signal   SV40 poly(A) signal: SV40 polyadenylation signal
   7276..7704    -  rep_origin     f1 ori (sequence partly withheld): f1 bacteriophage origin of replication; arrow indicates direction of (+) strand synthesis
   7731..7835    +  promoter       AmpR promoter: bla
   7837..8194    +  promoter       SV40 promoter: SV40 enhancer and early promoter
   8229..9023    +  CDS            NeoR/KanR: aminoglycoside phosphotransferase from Tn5; aph(3')-II (or nptII); confers resistance to neomycin, kanamycin, and G418 (Geneticin®)
   9044..9196    +  CDS            ble (fragment): BLE_KLEPN - Experimental evidence at protein level: Swiss-Prot protein existence level 1. Binding protein with a strong affinity to the bleomycin family of antibiotics. Binds to CL990; an antimitotic-antibiotic compound. From Klebsiella pneumoniae.
   9255..9302    +  polyA_signal   HSV TK poly(A) signal: herpes simplex virus thymidine kinase polyadenylation signal (Cole and Stacy, 1985)
   9393..9409    -  polyA_signal   bGH poly(A) signal (fragment): bovine growth hormone polyadenylation signal
   9631..10219   +  rep_origin     ori: high-copy-number ColE1/pMB1/pBR322/pUC origin of replication
