[The description below was written by a language model from this plasmid's Addgene catalogue record and pLannotate feature annotations shown in this document.]
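Description:
pT7-MS2-HA-HsHelz-E795QF1107V_AG is a 10.3 kb mammalian expression plasmid encoding human HELZ carrying two point substitutions, E795Q and F1107V, fused at its N-terminus to the bacteriophage MS2 coat protein and an HA epitope tag. The record lists the backbone as unknown. The annotated features show a high-copy ColE1/pUC-type origin, an f1 origin, and a Tn5 NeoR/KanR cassette. This cassette is preceded by both a bacterial bla promoter and the SV40 enhancer/early promoter and is followed by the HSV TK polyadenylation signal. The arrangement gives kanamycin selection in E. coli and would allow G418 selection in mammalian cells.

The fusion protein is expressed from the CMV immediate early enhancer and promoter. A T7 promoter lies just upstream of the coding region and could support in vitro transcription. The reading frame runs from the MS2 coat protein through an HA tag (annotated as a fragment of a 3xHA element) and a remnant of the multiple cloning site into the roughly 5.8 kb HELZ coding sequence, and it ends at the SV40 polyadenylation signal. Short matches annotated as an HIV-1 LTR, SV40 large T antigen, ble and a bGH poly(A) signal are small fragments, probably vector remnants or incidental hits rather than functional parts.

The MS2 coat protein binds a specific RNA stem-loop, so this fusion is suited to tethering assays in which HELZ is artificially recruited to a reporter mRNA carrying MS2 binding sites. The HA tag allows detection or immunoprecipitation. The associated publication concerns the interaction of HELZ with the CCR4-NOT complex and the decay of bound mRNAs. The record does not state what either mutation does functionally. The depositor notes that the supplied sequence may be theoretical or predicted.
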