Addgene plasmid #148809: pT7-MS2-HA-HsHelz-E795QF1107V_AG
Purpose: Mammalian Expression of HsHelz-E795QF1107V
Depositing lab: Elisa Izaurralde. Depositing organization: Max Planck Institute for Developmental Biology. Publication: HELZ directly interacts with CCR4-NOT and causes decay of bound mRNAs. Hanet A, Rasch F, Weber R, Ruscica V, Fauser M, Raisch T, Kuzuoglu-Ozturk D, Chang CT, Bhandari D, Igreja C, Wohlbold L. Life Sci Alliance. 2019 Sep 30;2(5). pii: 2/5/e201900405. doi: 10.26508/lsa.201900405. Print 2019 Oct. PubMed 31570513.
Backbone
  Vector backbone: Unknown
  Vector type: Mammalian Expression
Growth in bacteria
  Bacterial resistance: Kanamycin, 50 μg/mL
  Growth temperature: 37°C
  Growth strain: DH5alpha
  Copy number: High Copy
Gene/Insert
  Gene/Insert name: HsHelz-E795QF1107V
  Species: H. sapiens (human)
  Entrez Gene: HELZ (a.k.a. DHRC, DRHC, HUMORF5)
  Cloning method: Unknown
Terms and licenses: Academic/Nonprofit Terms; Industry Terms: Not Available to Industry
Depositor comments: sequence according to the sequence of NCBI:NM_014877.3 or Uniprot.:P42694 Plasmids from this collection were made available to the research community and donated after the lab closed. Please note that the sequence provided by the depositing laboratory may be theoretical/predicted or based on Sanger sequencing results. There may be discrepancies between sequencing results obtained by Addgene and the depositor sequence. If an Addgene verified sequence is not available, please contact before placing your order to request that our lab fully sequence the plasmid.
How to cite: pT7-MS2-HA-HsHelz-E795QF1107V_AG was a gift from Elisa Izaurralde (Addgene plasmid # 148809 ; http://n2t.net/addgene:148809 ; RRID:Addgene_148809)
